>Addgene plasmid #143225 | TFORF0594 | addgene full sequence | sequence record 397424 | Addgene NGS Result
TTAATGTAGTCTTATGCAATACTCTTGTAGTCTTGCAACATGGTAACGATGAGTTAGCAACATGCCTTAC
AAGGAGAGAAAAAGCACCGTGCATGCCGATTGGTGGAAGTAAGGTGGTACGATCGTGCCTTATTAGGAAG
GCAACAGACGGGTCTGACATGGATTGGACGAACCACTGAATTGCCGCATTGCAGAGATATTGTATTTAAG
TGCCTAGCTCGATACATAAACGGGTCTCTCTGGTTAGACCAGATCTGAGCCTGGGAGCTCTCTGGCTAAC
TAGGGAACCCACTGCTTAAGCCTCAATAAAGCTTGCCTTGAGTGCTTCAAGTAGTGTGTGCCCGTCTGTT
GTGTGACTCTGGTAACTAGAGATCCCTCAGACCCTTTTAGTCAGTGTGGAAAATCTCTAGCAGTGGCGCC
CGAACAGGGACTTGAAAGCGAAAGGGAAACCAGAGGAGCTCTCTCGACGCAGGACTCGGCTTGCTGAAGC
GCGCACGGCAAGAGGCGAGGGGCGGCGACTGGTGAGTACGCCAAAAATTTTGACTAGCGGAGGCTAGAAG
GAGAGAGATGGGTGCGAGAGCGTCAGTATTAAGCGGGGGAGAATTAGATCGCGATGGGAAAAAATTCGGT
TAAGGCCAGGGGGAAAGAAAAAATATAAATTAAAACATATAGTATGGGCAAGCAGGGAGCTAGAACGATT
CGCAGTTAATCCTGGCCTGTTAGAAACATCAGAAGGCTGTAGACAAATACTGGGACAGCTACAACCATCC
CTTCAGACAGGATCAGAAGAACTTAGATCATTATATAATACAGTAGCAACCCTCTATTGTGTGCATCAAA
GGATAGAGATAAAAGACACCAAGGAAGCTTTAGACAAGATAGAGGAAGAGCAAAACAAAAGTAAGACCAC
CGCACAGCAAGCGGCCGCTGATCTTCAGACCTGGAGGAGGAGATATGAGGGACAATTGGAGAAGTGAATT
ATATAAATATAAAGTAGTAAAAATTGAACCATTAGGAGTAGCACCCACCAAGGCAAAGAGAAGAGTGGTG
CAGAGAGAAAAAAGAGCAGTGGGAATAGGAGCTTTGTTCCTTGGGTTCTTGGGAGCAGCAGGAAGCACTA
TGGGCGCAGCGTCAATGACGCTGACGGTACAGGCCAGACAATTATTGTCTGGTATAGTGCAGCAGCAGAA
CAATTTGCTGAGGGCTATTGAGGCGCAACAGCATCTGTTGCAACTCACAGTCTGGGGCATCAAGCAGCTC
CAGGCAAGAATCCTGGCTGTGGAAAGATACCTAAAGGATCAACAGCTCCTGGGGATTTGGGGTTGCTCTG
GAAAACTCATTTGCACCACTGCTGTGCCTTGGAATGCTAGTTGGAGTAATAAATCTCTGGAACAGATTTG
GAATCACACGACCTGGATGGAGTGGGACAGAGAAATTAACAATTACACAAGCTTAATACACTCCTTAATT
GAAGAATCGCAAAACCAGCAAGAAAAGAATGAACAAGAATTATTGGAATTAGATAAATGGGCAAGTTTGT
GGAATTGGTTTAACATAACAAATTGGCTGTGGTATATAAAATTATTCATAATGATAGTAGGAGGCTTGGT
AGGTTTAAGAATAGTTTTTGCTGTACTTTCTATAGTGAATAGAGTTAGGCAGGGATATTCACCATTATCG
TTTCAGACCCACCTCCCAACCCCGAGGGGACCCATGCATTGCATCTCAATTAGTCAGCAACCAGGTGTGG
AAAGTCCCCAGGCTCCCCAGCAGGCAGAAGTATGCAAAGCATGCGTCTCAATTAGTCAGCAACCATAGTC
CCGCCCCTAACTCCGCCCATCCCGCCCCTAACTCCGCCCAGTTCCGCCCATTCTCCGCCCCATGGCTGAC
TAATTTTTTTTATTTATGCAGAGGCCGAGGCCGCCTCGGCCTCTGAGCTATTCCAGAAGTAGTGAGGAGG
CTTTTTTGGAGGCCTAGGCTTTTGCAAAAAGCTTTCTAGAGGTACCACCGGAGCTTACCATGACCGAGTA
CAAGCCCACGGTGCGCCTCGCCACCCGCGACGACGTCCCCAGGGCCGTACGCACCCTCGCCGCCGCGTTC
GCCGACTACCCCGCCACGCGCCACACCGTCGATCCGGACCGCCACATCGAGCGGGTCACCGAGCTGCAAG
AACTCTTCCTCACGCGCGTCGGGCTCGACATCGGCAAGGTGTGGGTCGCGGACGACGGCGCCGCCGTGGC
GGTCTGGACCACGCCGGAGAGCGTCGAAGCGGGGGCGGTGTTCGCCGAGATCGGCCCGCGCATGGCCGAG
TTGAGCGGTTCCCGGCTGGCCGCGCAGCAACAGATGGAAGGCCTCCTGGCGCCGCACCGGCCCAAGGAGC
CCGCGTGGTTCCTGGCCACCGTCGGCGTCTCGCCCGACCACCAGGGCAAGGGTCTGGGCAGCGCCGTCGT
GCTCCCCGGAGTGGAGGCGGCCGAGCGCGCCGGGGTGCCCGCCTTCCTGGAGACCTCCGCGCCCCGCAAC
CTCCCCTTCTACGAGCGGCTCGGCTTCACCGTCACCGCCGACGTCGAGGTGCCCGAAGGACCGCGCACCT
GGTGCATGACCCGCAAGCCCGGTGCCAGTTAACGAATTCTAGATCTTGAGACAAATGGCAGTATTCATCC
ACAATTTTAAAAGAAAAGGGGGGATTGGGGGGTACAGTGCAGGGGAAAGAATAGTAGACATAATAGCAAC
AGACATACAAACTAAAGAATTACAAAAACAAATTACAAAAATTCAAAATTTTCGGGTTTATTACAGGGAC
AGCAGAGATCCACTTTGGCGCCGGCTCGAGGCCTGCAGGTGCAAAGATGGATAAAGTTTTAAACAGAGAG
GAATCTTTGCAGCTAATGGACCTTCTAGGTCTTGAAAGGAGTGGGAATTGGCTCCGGTGCCCGTCAGTGG
GCAGAGCGCACATCGCCCACAGTCCCCGAGAAGTTGGGGGGAGGGGTCGGCAATTGAACCGGTGCCTAGA
GAAGGTGGCGCGGGGTAAACTGGGAAAGTGATGTCGTGTACTGGCTCCGCCTTTTTCCCGAGGGTGGGGG
AGAACCGTATATAAGTGCAGTAGTCGCCGTGAACGTTCTTTTTCGCAACGGGTTTGCCGCCAGAACACAG
GTAAGTGCCGTGTGTGGTTCCCGCGGGCCTGGCCTCTTTACGGGTTATGGCCCTTGCGTGCCTTGAATTA
CTTCCACCTGGCTGCAGTACGTGATTCTTGATCCCGAGCTTCGGGTTGGAAGTGGGTGGGAGAGTTCGAG
GCCTTGCGCTTAAGGAGCCCCTTCGCCTCGTGCTTGAGTTGAGGCCTGGCCTGGGCGCTGGGGCCGCCGC
GTGCGAATCTGGTGGCACCTTCGCGCCTGTCTCGCTGCTTTCGATAAGTCTCTAGCCATTTAAAATTTTT
GATGACCTGCTGCGACGCTTTTTTTCTGGCAAGATAGTCTTGTAAATGCGGGCCAAGATCTGCACACTGG
TATTTCGGTTTTTGGGGCCGCGGGCGGCGACGGGGCCCGTGCGTCCCAGCGCACATGTTCGGCGAGGCGG
GGCCTGCGAGCGCGGCCACCGAGAATCGGACGGGGGTAGTCTCAAGCTGGCCGGCCTGCTCTGGTGCCTG
GCCTCGCGCCGCCGTGTATCGCCCCGCCCTGGGCGGCAAGGCTGGCCCGGTCGGCACCAGTTGCGTGAGC
GGAAAGATGGCCGCTTCCCGGCCCTGCTGCAGGGAGCTCAAAATGGAGGACGCGGCGCTCGGGAGAGCGG
GCGGGTGAGTCACCCACACAAAGGAAAAGGGCCTTTCCGTCCTCAGCCGTCGCTTCATGTGACTCCACGG
AGTACCGGGCGCCGTCCAGGCACCTCGATTAGTTCTCGAGCTTTTGGAGTACGTCGTCTTTAGGTTGGGG
GGAGGGGTTTTATGCGATGGAGTTTCCCCACACTGAGTGGGTGGAGACTGAAGTTAGGCCAGCTTGGCAC
TTGATGTAATTCTCCTTGGAATTTGCCCTTTTTGAGTTTGGATCTTGGTTCATTCTCAAGCCTCAGACAG
TGGTTCAAAGTTTTTTTCTTCCATTTCAGGTGTCGTGAGGCTAGCACCGCCACCATGACAAAGAGGAAGA
AGACCATCAACCTTAATATACAAGACGCCCAGAAGAGGACTGCTCTACACTGGGCCTGTGTCAATGGCCA
TGAGGAAGTAGTAACATTTCTGGTAGACAGAAAGTGCCAGCTTGACGTCCTTGATGGCGAACACAGGACA
CCTCTGATGAAGGCTCTACAATGCCATCAGGAGGCTTGTGCAAATATTCTGATAGATTCTGGTGCCGATA
TAAATCTCGTAGATGTGTATGGCAACACGGCTCTCCATTATGCTGTTTATAGTGAGATTTTGTCAGTGGT
GGCAAAACTGCTGTCCCATGGTGCAGTCATCGAAGTGCACAACAAGGCTAGCCTCACACCACTTTTACTA
TCCATAACGAAAAGAAGTGAGCAAATTGTGGAATTTTTGCTGATAAAAAATGCAAATGCGAATGCAGTTA
ATAAGTATAAATGCACAGCCCTCATGCTTGCTGTATGTCATGGATCATCAGAGATAGTTGGCATGCTTCT
TCAGCAAAATGTTGACGTCTTTGCTGCAGATATATGTGGAGTAACTGCAGAACATTATGCTGTTACTTGT
GGATTTCATCACATTCATGAACAAATTATGGAATATATACGAAAATTATCTAAAAATCATCAAAATACCA
ATCCAGAAGGAACATCTGCAGGAACACCTGATGAGGCTGCACCCTTGGCGGAAAGAACACCTGACACAGC
TGAAAGCTTGGTGGAAAAAACACCTGATGAGGCTGCACCCTTGGTGGAAAGAACACCTGACACGGCTGAA
AGCTTGGTGGAAAAAACACCTGATGAGGCTGCATCCTTGGTGGAGGGAACATCTGACAAAATTCAATGTT
TGGAGAAAGCGACATCTGGAAAGTTCGAACAGTCAGCAGAAGAAACACCTAGGGAAATTACGAGTCCTGC
AAAAGAAACATCTGAGAAATTTACGTGGCCAGCAAAAGGAAGACCTAGGAAGATCGCATGGGAGAAAAAA
GAAGACACACCTAGGGAAATTATGAGTCCCGCAAAAGAAACATCTGAGAAATTTACGTGGGCAGCAAAAG
GAAGACCTAGGAAGATCGCATGGGAGAAAAAAGAAACACCTGTAAAGACTGGATGCGTGGCAAGAGTAAC
ATCTAATAAAACTAAAGTTTTGGAAAAAGGAAGATCTAAGATGATTGCATGTCCTACAAAAGAATCATCT
ACAAAAGCAAGTGCCAATGATCAGAGGTTCCCATCAGAATCCAAACAAGAGGAAGATGAAGAATATTCTT
GTGATTCTCGGAGTCTCTTTGAGAGTTCTGCAAAGATTCAAGTGTGTATACCTGAGTCTATATATCAAAA
AGTAATGGAGATAAATAGAGAAGTAGAAGAGCCTCCTAAGAAGCCATCTGCCTTCAAGCCTGCCATTGAA
ATGCAAAACTCTGTTCCAAATAAAGCCTTTGAATTGAAGAATGAACAAACATTGAGAGCAGATCCGATGT
TCCCACCAGAATCCAAACAAAAGGACTATGAAGAAAATTCTTGGGATTCTGAGAGTCTCTGTGAGACTGT
TTCACAGAAGGATGTGTGTTTACCCAAGGCTACACATCAAAAAGAAATAGATAAAATAAATGGAAAATTA
GAAGAGTCTCCTAATAAAGATGGTCTTCTGAAGGCTACCTGCGGAATGAAAGTTTCTATTCCAACTAAAG
CCTTAGAATTGAAGGACATGCAAACTTTCAAAGCAGAGCCTCCGGGGAAGCCATCTGCCTTCGAGCCTGC
CACTGAAATGCAAAAGTCTGTCCCAAATAAAGCCTTGGAATTGAAAAATGAACAAACATTGAGAGCAGAT
GAGATACTCCCATCAGAATCCAAACAAAAGGACTATGAAGAAAATTCTTGGGATACTGAGAGTCTCTGTG
AGACTGTTTCACAGAAGGATGTGTGTTTACCCAAGGCTGCGCATCAAAAAGAAATAGATAAAATAAATGG
AAAATTAGAAGGGTCTCCTGTTAAAGATGGTCTTCTGAAGGCTAACTGCGGAATGAAAGTTTCTATTCCA
ACTAAAGCCTTAGAATTGATGGACATGCAAACTTTCAAAGCAGAGCCTCCCGAGAAGCCATCTGCCTTCG
AGCCTGCCATTGAAATGCAAAAGTCTGTTCCAAATAAAGCCTTGGAATTGAAGAATGAACAAACATTGAG
AGCAGATGAGATACTCCCATCAGAATCCAAACAAAAGGACTATGAAGAAAGTTCTTGGGATTCTGAGAGT
CTCTGTGAGACTGTTTCACAGAAGGATGTGTGTTTACCCAAGGCTACGCATCAAAAAGAAATAGATAAAA
TAAATGGAAAATTAGAAGAGTCTCCTGATAATGATGGTTTTCTGAAGGCTCCCTGCAGAATGAAAGTTTC
TATTCCAACTAAAGCCTTAGAATTGATGGACATGCAAACTTTCAAAGCAGAGCCTCCCGAGAAGCCATCT
GCCTTCGAGCCTGCCATTGAAATGCAAAAGTCTGTTCCAAATAAAGCCTTGGAATTGAAGAATGAACAAA
CATTGAGAGCAGATCAGATGTTCCCTTCAGAATCAAAACAAAAGAAGGTTGAAGAAAATTCTTGGGATTC
TGAGAGTCTCCGTGAGACTGTTTCACAGAAGGATGTGTGTGTACCCAAGGCTACACATCAAAAAGAAATG
GATAAAATAAGTGGAAAATTAGAAGATTCAACTAGCCTATCAAAAATCTTGGATACAGTTCATTCTTGTG
AAAGAGCAAGGGAACTTCAAAAAGATCACTGTGAACAACGTACAGGAAAAATGGAACAAATGAAAAAGAA
GTTTTGTGTACTGAAAAAGAAACTGTCAGAAGCAAAAGAAATAAAATCACAGTTAGAGAACCAAAAAGTT
AAATGGGAACAAGAGCTCTGCAGTGTGAGATTGACTTTAAACCAAGAAGAAGAGAAGAGAAGAAATGCCG
ATATATTAAATGAAAAAATTAGGGAAGAATTAGGAAGAATCGAAGAGCAGCATAGGAAAGAGTTAGAAGT
GAAACAACAACTTGAACAGGCTCTCAGAATACAAGATATAGAATTGAAGAGTGTAGAAAGTAATTTGAAT
CAGGTTTCTCACACTCATGAAAATGAAAATTATCTCTTACATGAAAATTGCATGTTGAAAAAGGAAATTG
CCATGCTAAAACTGGAAATAGCCACACTGAAACACCAATACCAGGAAAAGGAAAATAAATACTTTGAGGA
CATTAAGATTTTAAAAGAAAAGAATGCTGAACTTCAGATGACCCTAAAACTGAAAGAGGAATCATTAACT
AAAAGGGCATCTCAATATAGTGGGCAGCTTAAAGTTCTGATAGCTGAGAACACAATGCTCACTTCTAAAT
TGAAGGAAAAACAAGACAAAGAAATACTAGAGGCAGAAATTGAATCACACCATCCTAGACTGGCTTCTGC
TGTACAAGACCATGATCAAATTGTGACATCAAGAAAAAGTCAAGAACCTGCTTTCCACATTGCAGGAGAT
GCTTGTTTGCAAAGAAAAATGAATGTTGATGTGAGTAGTACGATATATAACAATGAGGTGCTCCATCAAC
CACTTTCTGAAGCTCAAAGGAAATCCAAAAGCCTAAAAATTAATCTCAATTATGCAGGAGATGCTCTAAG
AGAAAATACATTGGTTTCAGAACATGCACAAAGAGACCAACGTGAAACACAGTGTCAAATGAAGGAAGCT
GAACACATGTATCAAAACGAACAAGATAATGTGAACAAACACACTGAACAGCAGGAGTCTCTAGATCAGA
AATTATTTCAACTACAAAGCAAAAATATGTGGCTTCAACAGCAATTAGTTCATGCACATAAGAAAGCTGA
CAACAAAAGCAAGATAACAATTGATATTCATTTTCTTGAGAGGAAAATGCAACATCATCTCCTAAAAGAG
AAAAATGAGGAGATATTTAATTACAATAACCATTTAAAAAACCGTATATATCAATATGAAAAAGAGAAAG
CAGAAACAGAAAACTCATAGTAATGAACTAGTCCGTAACTTGAAAGTATTTCGATTTCTTGGCTTTATAT
ATCTTGTGGAAAGGACGAAGATATCCGGATGTGCAGAAGCGGACGCGTTAAGTCGACAATCAACCTCTGG
ATTACAAAATTTGTGAAAGATTGACTGGTATTCTTAACTATGTTGCTCCTTTTACGCTATGTGGATACGC
TGCTTTAATGCCTTTGTATCATGCTATTGCTTCCCGTATGGCTTTCATTTTCTCCTCCTTGTATAAATCC
TGGTTGCTGTCTCTTTATGAGGAGTTGTGGCCCGTTGTCAGGCAACGTGGCGTGGTGTGCACTGTGTTTG
CTGACGCAACCCCCACTGGTTGGGGCATTGCCACCACCTGTCAGCTCCTTTCCGGGACTTTCGCTTTCCC
CCTCCCTATTGCCACGGCGGAACTCATCGCCGCCTGCCTTGCCCGCTGCTGGACAGGGGCTCGGCTGTTG
GGCACTGACAATTCCGTGGTGTTGTCGGGGAAATCATCGTCCTTTCCTTGGCTGCTCGCCTGTGTTGCCA
CCTGGATTCTGCGCGGGACGTCCTTCTGCTACGTCCCTTCGGCCCTCAATCCAGCGGACCTTCCTTCCCG
CGGCCTGCTGCCGGCTCTGCGGCCTCTTCCGCGTCTTCGCCTTCGCCCTCAGACGAGTCGGATCTCCCTT
TGGGCCGCCTCCCCGCGTCGACTTTAAGACCAATGACTTACAAGGCAGCTGTAGATCTTAGCCACTTTTT
AAAAGAAAAGGGGGGACTGGAAGGGCTAATTCACTCCCAACGAAGACAAGATCTGCTTTTTGCTTGTACT
GGGTCTCTCTGGTTAGACCAGATCTGAGCCTGGGAGCTCTCTGGCTAACTAGGGAACCCACTGCTTAAGC
CTCAATAAAGCTTGCCTTGAGTGCTTCAAGTAGTGTGTGCCCGTCTGTTGTGTGACTCTGGTAACTAGAG
ATCCCTCAGACCCTTTTAGTCAGTGTGGAAAATCTCTAGCAGTACGTATAGTAGTTCATGTCATCTTATT
ATTCAGTATTTATAACTTGCAAAGAAATGAATATCAGAGAGTGAGAGGAACTTGTTTATTGCAGCTTATA
ATGGTTACAAATAAAGCAATAGCATCACAAATTTCACAAATAAAGCATTTTTTTCACTGCATTCTAGTTG
TGGTTTGTCCAAACTCATCAATGTATCTTATCATGTCTGGCTCTAGCTATCCCGCCCCTAACTCCGCCCA
TCCCGCCCCTAACTCCGCCCAGTTCCGCCCATTCTCCGCCCCATGGCTGACTAATTTTTTTTATTTATGC
AGAGGCCGAGGCCGCCTCGGCCTCTGAGCTATTCCAGAAGTAGTGAGGAGGCTTTTTTGGAGGCCTAGGG
ACGTACCCAATTCGCCCTATAGTGAGTCGTATTACGCGCGCTCACTGGCCGTCGTTTTACAACGTCGTGA
CTGGGAAAACCCTGGCGTTACCCAACTTAATCGCCTTGCAGCACATCCCCCTTTCGCCAGCTGGCGTAAT
AGCGAAGAGGCCCGCACCGATCGCCCTTCCCAACAGTTGCGCAGCCTGAATGGCGAATGGG
[124 nt withheld, positions 9722-9845]
C
[91 nt withheld, positions 9847-9937]
A
[49 nt withheld, positions 9939-9987]
CCTTTGACGTTGGAGTCCACGTTCTTT
[37 nt withheld, positions 10015-10051]
ACCCTATCTCGGTCTATTCTTTTGATTTATAAGGGATTTTGCCGATTTCGGCCTATTGGTTAAAAAATGA
GCTGATTTAACAAAAATTTAACGCGAATTTTAACAAAATATTAACGCTTACAATTTAGGTGGCACTTTTC
GGGGAAATGTGCGCGGAACCCCTATTTGTTTATTTTTCTAAATACATTCAAATATGTATCCGCTCATGAG
ACAATAACCCTGATAAATGCTTCAATAATATTGAAAAAGGAAGAGTATGAGTATTCAACATTTCCGTGTC
GCCCTTATTCCCTTTTTTGCGGCATTTTGCCTTCCTGTTTTTGCTCACCCAGAAACGCTGGTGAAAGTAA
AAGATGCTGAAGATCAGTTGGGTGCACGAGTGGGTTACATCGAACTGGATCTCAACAGCGGTAAGATCCT
TGAGAGTTTTCGCCCCGAAGAACGTTTTCCAATGATGAGCACTTTTAAAGTTCTGCTATGTGGCGCGGTA
TTATCCCGTATTGACGCCGGGCAAGAGCAACTCGGTCGCCGCATACACTATTCTCAGAATGACTTGGTTG
AGTACTCACCAGTCACAGAAAAGCATCTTACGGATGGCATGACAGTAAGAGAATTATGCAGTGCTGCCAT
AACCATGAGTGATAACACTGCGGCCAACTTACTTCTGACAACGATCGGAGGACCGAAGGAGCTAACCGCT
TTTTTGCACAACATGGGGGATCATGTAACTCGCCTTGATCGTTGGGAACCGGAGCTGAATGAAGCCATAC
CAAACGACGAGCGTGACACCACGATGCCTGTAGCAATGGCAACAACGTTGCGCAAACTATTAACTGGCGA
ACTACTTACTCTAGCTTCCCGGCAACAATTAATAGACTGGATGGAGGCGGATAAAGTTGCAGGACCACTT
CTGCGCTCGGCCCTTCCGGCTGGCTGGTTTATTGCTGATAAATCTGGAGCCGGTGAGCGTGGGTCTCGCG
GTATCATTGCAGCACTGGGGCCAGATGGTAAGCCCTCCCGTATCGTAGTTATCTACACGACGGGGAGTCA
GGCAACTATGGATGAACGAAATAGACAGATCGCTGAGATAGGTGCCTCACTGATTAAGCATTGGTAACTG
TCAGACCAAGTTTACTCATATATACTTTAGATTGATTTAAAACTTCATTTTTAATTTAAAAGGATCTAGG
TGAAGATCCTTTTTGATAATCTCATGACCAAAATCCCTTAACGTGAGTTTTCGTTCCACTGAGCGTCAGA
CCCCGTAGAAAAGATCAAAGGATCTTCTTGAGATCCTTTTTTTCTGCGCGTAATCTGCTGCTTGCAAACA
AAAAAACCACCGCTACCAGCGGTGGTTTGTTTGCCGGATCAAGAGCTACCAACTCTTTTTCCGAAGGTAA
CTGGCTTCAGCAGAGCGCAGATACCAAATACTGTTCTTCTAGTGTAGCCGTAGTTAGGCCACCACTTCAA
GAACTCTGTAGCACCGCCTACATACCTCGCTCTGCTAATCCTGTTACCAGTGGCTGCTGCCAGTGGCGAT
AAGTCGTGTCTTACCGGGTTGGACTCAAGACGATAGTTACCGGATAAGGCGCAGCGGTCGGGCTGAACGG
GGGGTTCGTGCACACAGCCCAGCTTGGAGCGAACGACCTACACCGAACTGAGATACCTACAGCGTGAGCT
ATGAGAAAGCGCCACGCTTCCCGAAGGGAGAAAGGCGGACAGGTATCCGGTAAGCGGCAGGGTCGGAACA
GGAGAGCGCACGAGGGAGCTTCCAGGGGGAAACGCCTGGTATCTTTATAGTCCTGTCGGGTTTCGCCACC
TCTGACTTGAGCGTCGATTTTTGTGATGCTCGTCAGGGGGGCGGAGCCTATGGAAAAACGCCAGCAACGC
GGCCTTTTTACGGTTCCTGGCCTTTTGCTGGCCTTTTGCTCACATGTTCTTTCCTGCGTTATCCCCTGAT
TCTGTGGATAACCGTATTACCGCCTTTGAGTGAGCTGATACCGCTCGCCGCAGCCGAACGACCGAGCGCA
GCGAGTCAGTGAGCGAGGAAGCGGAAGAGCGCCCAATACGCAAACCGCCTCTCCCCGCGCGTTGGCCGAT
TCATTAATGCAGCTGGCACGACAGGTTTCCCGACTGGAAAGCGGGCAGTGAGCGCAACGCAATTAATGTG
AGTTAGCTCACTCATTAGGCACCCCAGGCTTTACACTTTATGCTTCCGGCTCGTATGTTGTGTGGAATTG
TGAGCGGATAACAATTTCACACAGGAAACAGCTATGACCATGATTACGCCAAGCGCGCAATTAACCCTCA
CTAAAGGGAACAAAAGCTGGAGCTGCAAGC
Features (pLannotate 1.2.2; 31 found; start..end, strand, type, name):
      5..231     +  promoter       RSV promoter: Rous sarcoma virus enhancer/promoter
    232..412     +  LTR            5' LTR (truncated): truncated 5' long terminal repeat (LTR) from HIV-1
    459..584     +  misc_feature   HIV-1 Ψ: packaging signal of human immunodeficiency virus type 1
    568..931     +  CDS            HIV-1 gag (fragment): gag protein from human immunodeficiency virus 1; gag
   1077..1310    +  misc_feature   RRE: The Rev response element (RRE) of HIV-1 allows for Rev-dependent mRNA export from the nucleus to the cytoplasm.
   1687..1713    +  CDS            Rev (fragment): human immunodeficiency virus 1 (HIV-1) Rev protein; rev; enhances nuclear export of unspliced and incompletely spliced viral mRNAs
   1720..1743    +  promoter       SV40 promoter (fragment): SV40 early promoter
   1744..1815    +  promoter       SV40 promoter (fragment): SV40 enhancer and early promoter
   1839..1974    +  rep_origin     SV40 ori: SV40 origin of replication
   2020..2616    +  CDS            PuroR (fragment): puromycin N-acetyltransferase; pac from Streptomyces; confers resistance to puromycin
   2665..2782    +  misc_feature   cPPT/CTS: central polypurine tract and central termination sequence of HIV-1
   2847..2913    +  CDS            small t antigen (fragment): SV40 (simian virus 40) small t antigen
   2920..4098    +  promoter       EF-1α promoter: strong constitutive promoter for human elongation factor EF-1α
   4115..8137    +  CDS            ANKRD30A: AN30A_HUMAN - Experimental evidence at protein level: Swiss-Prot protein existence level 1. From Homo sapiens (Human).
   8153..8206    +  promoter       U6 promoter (fragment): RNA polymerase III promoter for human U6 snRNA
   8248..8836    +  misc_feature   WPRE: woodchuck hepatitis virus posttranscriptional regulatory element
   8887..8906    +  misc_feature   cPPT/CTS (fragment): central polypurine tract and central termination sequence of HIV-1
   8908..9141    +  LTR            3' LTR (ΔU3): self-inactivating 3' long terminal repeat (LTR) from HIV-1
   9219..9340    +  polyA_signal   SV40 poly(A) signal: SV40 polyadenylation signal
   9380..9515    +  rep_origin     SV40 ori: SV40 origin of replication
   9536..9554    -  promoter       T7 promoter: promoter for bacteriophage T7 RNA polymerase
   9562..9717    +  CDS            lacZα (fragment): LacZα fragment of β-galactosidase; lacZ fragment
   9722..10150   +  rep_origin     f1 ori (sequence partly withheld): f1 bacteriophage origin of replication; arrow indicates direction of (+) strand synthesis
  10203..10307   +  promoter       AmpR promoter: bla
  10308..11168   +  CDS            AmpR: β-lactamase; bla; confers resistance to ampicillin, carbenicillin, and related antibiotics
  11339..11927   +  rep_origin     ori: high-copy-number ColE1/pMB1/pBR322/pUC origin of replication
  12110..12202   +  CDS            lacI (fragment): lac repressor; lacI; The lac repressor binds to the lac operator to inhibit transcription in E. coli. This inhibition can be relieved by adding lactose or isopropyl-β-D-thiogalactopyranoside (IPTG).
  12215..12236   +  protein_bind   CAP binding site: CAP binding activates transcription in the presence of cAMP. E. coli catabolite activator protein
  12251..12281   +  promoter       lac promoter: promoter for the E. coli lac operon
  12285..12307   +  protein_bind   lac operator (fragment): The lac repressor binds to the lac operator to inhibit transcription in E. coli. This inhibition can be relieved by adding lactose or isopropyl-β-D-thiogalactopyranoside (IPTG). lac repressor encoded by lacI
  12350..12368   +  promoter       T3 promoter: promoter for bacteriophage T3 RNA polymerase
