[The description below was written by a language model from this plasmid's Addgene catalogue record and pLannotate feature annotations shown in this document.]
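Description:
TFORF0594 is a third-generation, self-inactivating lentiviral expression plasmid built on the pLX_TRC317 backbone, carrying the human ANKRD30A (NY-BR-1) open reading frame as one member of a barcoded transcription factor ORF collection. In bacteria it is maintained through a high-copy ColE1/pUC-type origin and selected with ampicillin via the β-lactamase gene. An f1 origin and remnants of a lac/T7/T3 cloning region are also present in the backbone. The depositor notes that the plasmid can recombine during propagation, which is common for LTR-containing vectors with large inserts.

The viral genome is transcribed in packaging cells from an RSV promoter fused to a truncated HIV-1 5' LTR, followed by the Ψ packaging signal, a gag fragment, the Rev response element for Rev-dependent nuclear export, and a cPPT/CTS element. It ends in a ΔU3 3' LTR that inactivates LTR promoter activity after integration, with an SV40 polyadenylation signal downstream. Within this unit, an SV40 early promoter drives puromycin N-acetyltransferase for selection of transduced mammalian cells. A separate EF-1α promoter drives constitutive expression of the roughly 4 kb ANKRD30A coding sequence, and a WPRE downstream enhances transcript stability and expression. According to the catalogue entry, each construct in the collection carries a unique 24-bp barcode. The feature table does not annotate this barcode, so its exact position is not stated, and the short U6 promoter fragment detected between the ORF and the WPRE is probably just a residual or primer-site sequence.

The construct is intended for lentiviral overexpression of ANKRD30A, either alone or in pooled screens, where barcode sequencing identifies which transcription factor ORF each cell received, as in directed differentiation studies.
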