Addgene plasmid #143225: TFORF0594
Purpose: Lentiviral vector for overexpressing transcription factor ORFs with unique 24-bp barcodes. Barcodes facilitate identification of transcription factors in pooled screens.
Depositing lab: Feng Zhang. Depositing organization: Broad Institute. Publication: A transcription factor atlas of directed differentiation. Joung J, Ma S, Tay T, Geiger-Schuller KR, Kirchgatterer PC, Verdine VK, Guo B, Arias-Garcia MA, Allen WE, Singh A, Kuksenko O, Abudayyeh OO, Gootenberg JS, Fu Z, Macrae RK, Buenrostro JD, Regev A, Zhang F. Cell. 2023 Jan 5;186(1):209-229.e26. doi: 10.1016/j.cell.2022.11.026. PubMed 36608654.
Backbone
  Vector backbone: pLX_TRC317
  Backbone manufacturer: Broad Institute Genetic Perturbation Platform
  Backbone size w/o insert (bp): 8264
  Vector type: Mammalian Expression, Lentiviral
  Selectable markers: Puromycin
Growth in bacteria
  Bacterial resistance: Ampicillin, 100 μg/mL
  Growth temperature: 37°C
  Growth strain: NEB Stable
  Copy number: High Copy
Gene/Insert
  Gene/Insert name: ANKRD30A
  Species: H. sapiens (human)
  Insert size (bp): 4127
  Entrez Gene: ANKRD30A (a.k.a. NY-BR-1, RP11-20F24.1)
  Promoter: EF1a
  Cloning method: Unknown
  Sequencing primers: 5′ GGGTGGAGACTGAAGTTAGGCCAG; 3′ CACATAGCGTAAAAGGAGCAACATAG
Terms and licenses: Academic/Nonprofit Terms; Industry Terms: Not Available to Industry
Depositor comments: NM_052997,ENST00000361713,ENST00000602533 . The transcription factor ORF portion of this plasmid was synthesized by Genewiz. Please test multiple small colonies in case of plasmid recombination. To make this collection available in a timely manner, a portion of this collection was not fully sequenced by Addgene. If an Addgene verified full plasmid sequence is not available, please contact us prior to placing an order to request the full sequence.
How to cite: TFORF0594 was a gift from Feng Zhang (Addgene plasmid # 143225 ; http://n2t.net/addgene:143225 ; RRID:Addgene_143225)
