>Addgene plasmid #143225 | TFORF0594 | depositor partial sequence | sequence record 281813 | Insert
ACCGCCACCATGACAAAGAGGAAGAAGACCATCAACCTTAATATACAAGACGCCCAGAAGAGGACTGCTC
TACACTGGGCCTGTGTCAATGGCCATGAGGAAGTAGTAACATTTCTGGTAGACAGAAAGTGCCAGCTTGA
CGTCCTTGATGGCGAACACAGGACACCTCTGATGAAGGCTCTACAATGCCATCAGGAGGCTTGTGCAAAT
ATTCTGATAGATTCTGGTGCCGATATAAATCTCGTAGATGTGTATGGCAACACGGCTCTCCATTATGCTG
TTTATAGTGAGATTTTGTCAGTGGTGGCAAAACTGCTGTCCCATGGTGCAGTCATCGAAGTGCACAACAA
GGCTAGCCTCACACCACTTTTACTATCCATAACGAAAAGAAGTGAGCAAATTGTGGAATTTTTGCTGATA
AAAAATGCAAATGCGAATGCAGTTAATAAGTATAAATGCACAGCCCTCATGCTTGCTGTATGTCATGGAT
CATCAGAGATAGTTGGCATGCTTCTTCAGCAAAATGTTGACGTCTTTGCTGCAGATATATGTGGAGTAAC
TGCAGAACATTATGCTGTTACTTGTGGATTTCATCACATTCATGAACAAATTATGGAATATATACGAAAA
TTATCTAAAAATCATCAAAATACCAATCCAGAAGGAACATCTGCAGGAACACCTGATGAGGCTGCACCCT
TGGCGGAAAGAACACCTGACACAGCTGAAAGCTTGGTGGAAAAAACACCTGATGAGGCTGCACCCTTGGT
GGAAAGAACACCTGACACGGCTGAAAGCTTGGTGGAAAAAACACCTGATGAGGCTGCATCCTTGGTGGAG
GGAACATCTGACAAAATTCAATGTTTGGAGAAAGCGACATCTGGAAAGTTCGAACAGTCAGCAGAAGAAA
CACCTAGGGAAATTACGAGTCCTGCAAAAGAAACATCTGAGAAATTTACGTGGCCAGCAAAAGGAAGACC
TAGGAAGATCGCATGGGAGAAAAAAGAAGACACACCTAGGGAAATTATGAGTCCCGCAAAAGAAACATCT
GAGAAATTTACGTGGGCAGCAAAAGGAAGACCTAGGAAGATCGCATGGGAGAAAAAAGAAACACCTGTAA
AGACTGGATGCGTGGCAAGAGTAACATCTAATAAAACTAAAGTTTTGGAAAAAGGAAGATCTAAGATGAT
TGCATGTCCTACAAAAGAATCATCTACAAAAGCAAGTGCCAATGATCAGAGGTTCCCATCAGAATCCAAA
CAAGAGGAAGATGAAGAATATTCTTGTGATTCTCGGAGTCTCTTTGAGAGTTCTGCAAAGATTCAAGTGT
GTATACCTGAGTCTATATATCAAAAAGTAATGGAGATAAATAGAGAAGTAGAAGAGCCTCCTAAGAAGCC
ATCTGCCTTCAAGCCTGCCATTGAAATGCAAAACTCTGTTCCAAATAAAGCCTTTGAATTGAAGAATGAA
CAAACATTGAGAGCAGATCCGATGTTCCCACCAGAATCCAAACAAAAGGACTATGAAGAAAATTCTTGGG
ATTCTGAGAGTCTCTGTGAGACTGTTTCACAGAAGGATGTGTGTTTACCCAAGGCTACACATCAAAAAGA
AATAGATAAAATAAATGGAAAATTAGAAGAGTCTCCTAATAAAGATGGTCTTCTGAAGGCTACCTGCGGA
ATGAAAGTTTCTATTCCAACTAAAGCCTTAGAATTGAAGGACATGCAAACTTTCAAAGCAGAGCCTCCGG
GGAAGCCATCTGCCTTCGAGCCTGCCACTGAAATGCAAAAGTCTGTCCCAAATAAAGCCTTGGAATTGAA
AAATGAACAAACATTGAGAGCAGATGAGATACTCCCATCAGAATCCAAACAAAAGGACTATGAAGAAAAT
TCTTGGGATACTGAGAGTCTCTGTGAGACTGTTTCACAGAAGGATGTGTGTTTACCCAAGGCTGCGCATC
AAAAAGAAATAGATAAAATAAATGGAAAATTAGAAGGGTCTCCTGTTAAAGATGGTCTTCTGAAGGCTAA
CTGCGGAATGAAAGTTTCTATTCCAACTAAAGCCTTAGAATTGATGGACATGCAAACTTTCAAAGCAGAG
CCTCCCGAGAAGCCATCTGCCTTCGAGCCTGCCATTGAAATGCAAAAGTCTGTTCCAAATAAAGCCTTGG
AATTGAAGAATGAACAAACATTGAGAGCAGATGAGATACTCCCATCAGAATCCAAACAAAAGGACTATGA
AGAAAGTTCTTGGGATTCTGAGAGTCTCTGTGAGACTGTTTCACAGAAGGATGTGTGTTTACCCAAGGCT
ACGCATCAAAAAGAAATAGATAAAATAAATGGAAAATTAGAAGAGTCTCCTGATAATGATGGTTTTCTGA
AGGCTCCCTGCAGAATGAAAGTTTCTATTCCAACTAAAGCCTTAGAATTGATGGACATGCAAACTTTCAA
AGCAGAGCCTCCCGAGAAGCCATCTGCCTTCGAGCCTGCCATTGAAATGCAAAAGTCTGTTCCAAATAAA
GCCTTGGAATTGAAGAATGAACAAACATTGAGAGCAGATCAGATGTTCCCTTCAGAATCAAAACAAAAGA
AGGTTGAAGAAAATTCTTGGGATTCTGAGAGTCTCCGTGAGACTGTTTCACAGAAGGATGTGTGTGTACC
CAAGGCTACACATCAAAAAGAAATGGATAAAATAAGTGGAAAATTAGAAGATTCAACTAGCCTATCAAAA
ATCTTGGATACAGTTCATTCTTGTGAAAGAGCAAGGGAACTTCAAAAAGATCACTGTGAACAACGTACAG
GAAAAATGGAACAAATGAAAAAGAAGTTTTGTGTACTGAAAAAGAAACTGTCAGAAGCAAAAGAAATAAA
ATCACAGTTAGAGAACCAAAAAGTTAAATGGGAACAAGAGCTCTGCAGTGTGAGATTGACTTTAAACCAA
GAAGAAGAGAAGAGAAGAAATGCCGATATATTAAATGAAAAAATTAGGGAAGAATTAGGAAGAATCGAAG
AGCAGCATAGGAAAGAGTTAGAAGTGAAACAACAACTTGAACAGGCTCTCAGAATACAAGATATAGAATT
GAAGAGTGTAGAAAGTAATTTGAATCAGGTTTCTCACACTCATGAAAATGAAAATTATCTCTTACATGAA
AATTGCATGTTGAAAAAGGAAATTGCCATGCTAAAACTGGAAATAGCCACACTGAAACACCAATACCAGG
AAAAGGAAAATAAATACTTTGAGGACATTAAGATTTTAAAAGAAAAGAATGCTGAACTTCAGATGACCCT
AAAACTGAAAGAGGAATCATTAACTAAAAGGGCATCTCAATATAGTGGGCAGCTTAAAGTTCTGATAGCT
GAGAACACAATGCTCACTTCTAAATTGAAGGAAAAACAAGACAAAGAAATACTAGAGGCAGAAATTGAAT
CACACCATCCTAGACTGGCTTCTGCTGTACAAGACCATGATCAAATTGTGACATCAAGAAAAAGTCAAGA
ACCTGCTTTCCACATTGCAGGAGATGCTTGTTTGCAAAGAAAAATGAATGTTGATGTGAGTAGTACGATA
TATAACAATGAGGTGCTCCATCAACCACTTTCTGAAGCTCAAAGGAAATCCAAAAGCCTAAAAATTAATC
TCAATTATGCAGGAGATGCTCTAAGAGAAAATACATTGGTTTCAGAACATGCACAAAGAGACCAACGTGA
AACACAGTGTCAAATGAAGGAAGCTGAACACATGTATCAAAACGAACAAGATAATGTGAACAAACACACT
GAACAGCAGGAGTCTCTAGATCAGAAATTATTTCAACTACAAAGCAAAAATATGTGGCTTCAACAGCAAT
TAGTTCATGCACATAAGAAAGCTGACAACAAAAGCAAGATAACAATTGATATTCATTTTCTTGAGAGGAA
AATGCAACATCATCTCCTAAAAGAGAAAAATGAGGAGATATTTAATTACAATAACCATTTAAAAAACCGT
ATATATCAATATGAAAAAGAGAAAGCAGAAACAGAAAACTCATAGTAATGAACTAGTCCGTAACTTGAAA
GTATTTCGATTTCTTGGCTTTATATATCTTGTGGAAAGGACGAAGATATCCGGATGTGCAGAAGCGG
