>Addgene plasmid #143225 | TFORF0594 | depositor partial sequence | sequence record 281814 | Barcode
AGATATCCGGATGTGCAGAAGCGG
